>Addgene plasmid #161420 | pDONR221-SLC45A2_STOP | addgene full sequence | sequence record 349391 | Addgene NGS Result
CAAATAATGATTTTATTTTGACTGATAGTGACCTGTTCGTTGCAACACATTGATGAGCAATGCTTTTTTA
TAATGCCAACTTTGTACAAAAAAGCAGGCTCCACCATGGGCTCTAACAGCGGCCAGGCCGGCAGACACAT
CTACAAGAGCCTGGCCGACGATGGCCCATTCGACTCCGTGGAGCCCCCTAAGAGACCCACCTCCAGGCTG
ATCATGCACTCTATGGCCATGTTTGGCAGGGAGTTCTGCTACGCCGTGGAGGCCGCCTATGTGACACCTG
TGCTGCTGAGCGTGGGCCTGCCAAGCTCCCTGTATAGCATCGTGTGGTTTCTGTCCCCCATCCTGGGCTT
CCTGCTGCAGCCTGTGGTGGGATCCGCCTCTGATCACTGTCGCTCCAGATGGGGCCGGAGAAGGCCCTAC
ATCCTGACCCTGGGCGTGATGATGCTGGTGGGCATGGCCCTGTATCTGAACGGAGCAACAGTGGTGGCCG
CCCTGATCGCAAATCCAAGGCGGAAGCTGGTGTGGGCCATCTCCGTGACCATGATCGGCGTGGTGCTGTT
TGACTTCGCCGCCGACTTTATCGATGGCCCCATCAAGGCCTACCTGTTCGACGTGTGCTCTCACCAGGAT
AAGGAGAAGGGCCTGCACTACCACGCACTGTTTACCGGATTCGGAGGCGCCCTGGGATATCTGCTGGGAG
CCATCGATTGGGCACACCTGGAGCTGGGCCGGCTGCTGGGCACAGAGTTTCAGGTCATGTTCTTTTTCAG
CGCCCTGGTGCTGACCCTGTGCTTCACAGTGCACCTGTGCAGCATCTCCGAGGCACCTCTGACCGAGGTG
GCAAAGGGAATCCCACCACAGCAGACACCACAGGACCCTCCACTGTCTAGCGATGGCATGTACGAGTATG
GCTCTATCGAGAAGGTGAAGAACGGCTACGTGAATCCTGAGCTGGCCATGCAGGGCGCCAAGAACAAGAA
TCACGCCGAGCAGACCAGAAGGGCCATGACACTGAAGTCCCTGCTGAGAGCCCTGGTGAACATGCCCCCT
CACTACAGGTATCTGTGCATCTCTCACCTGATCGGCTGGACCGCCTTTCTGAGCAATATGCTGTTTTTCA
CAGACTTCATGGGCCAGATCGTGTACCGCGGCGATCCATATTCTGCCCACAACAGCACCGAGTTTCTGAT
CTATGAGAGGGGAGTGGAAGTGGGATGCTGGGGACTGTGCATCAATTCCGTGTTTTCCTCTCTGTACTCT
TATTTCCAGAAGGTGCTGGTGAGCTACATCGGCCTGAAGGGCCTGTACTTTACCGGCTATCTGCTGTTCG
GCCTGGGCACAGGCTTTATCGGCCTGTTCCCCAACGTGTATAGCACCCTGGTGCTGTGCAGCCTGTTTGG
CGTGATGAGCTCCACCCTGTACACAGTGCCTTTCAACCTGATCACAGAGTATCACAGGGAGGAGGAGAAG
GAGAGGCAGCAGGCACCAGGAGGCGACCCAGATAATAGCGTGCGCGGCAAGGGAATGGACTGCGCCACCC
TGACATGTATGGTGCAGCTGGCACAGATCCTGGTGGGAGGAGGACTGGGCTTCCTGGTGAATACCGCCGG
CACAGTGGTGGTGGTGGTCATCACCGCATCCGCCGTGGCCCTGATCGGATGCTGTTTTGTGGCCCTGTTC
GTGCGGTACGTGGATTAAGACCCAGCTTTCTTGTACAAAGTTGGCATTATAAGAAAGCATTGCTTATCAA
TTTGTTGCAACGAACAGGTCACTATCAGTCAAAATAAAATCATTATTTGCCATCCAGCTGATATCCCCTA
TAGTGAGTCGTATTACATGGTCATAGCTGTTTCCTGGCAGCTCTGGCCCGTGTCTCAAAATCTCTGATGT
TACATTGCACAAGATAAAAATATATCATCATGAACAATAAAACTGTCTGCTTACATAAACAGTAATACAA
GGGGTGTTATGAGCCATATTCAACGGGAAACGTCGAGGCCGCGATTAAATTCCAACATGGATGCTGATTT
ATATGGGTATAAATGGGCTCGCGATAATGTCGGGCAATCAGGTGCGACAATCTATCGCTTGTATGGGAAG
CCCGATGCGCCAGAGTTGTTTCTGAAACATGGCAAAGGTAGCGTTGCCAATGATGTTACAGATGAGATGG
TCAGACTAAACTGGCTGACGGAATTTATGCCTCTTCCGACCATCAAGCATTTTATCCGTACTCCTGATGA
TGCATGGTTACTCACCACTGCGATCCCCGGAAAAACAGCATTCCAGGTATTAGAAGAATATCCTGATTCA
GGTGAAAATATTGTTGATGCGCTGGCAGTGTTCCTGCGCCGGTTGCATTCGATTCCTGTTTGTAATTGTC
CTTTTAACAGCGATCGCGTATTTCGTCTCGCTCAGGCGCAATCACGAATGAATAACGGTTTGGTTGATGC
GAGTGATTTTGATGACGAGCGTAATGGCTGGCCTGTTGAACAAGTCTGGAAAGAAATGCATAAACTTTTG
CCATTCTCACCGGATTCAGTCGTCACTCATGGTGATTTCTCACTTGATAACCTTATTTTTGACGAGGGGA
AATTAATAGGTTGTATTGATGTTGGACGAGTCGGAATCGCAGACCGATACCAGGATCTTGCCATCCTATG
GAACTGCCTCGGTGAGTTTTCTCCTTCATTACAGAAACGGCTTTTTCAAAAATATGGTATTGATAATCCT
GATATGAATAAATTGCAGTTTCATTTGATGCTCGATGAGTTTTTCTAATCAGAATTGGTTAATTGGTTGT
AACACTGGCAGAGCATTACGCTGACTTGACGGGACGGCGCAAGCTCATGACCAAAATCCCTTAACGTGAG
TTACGCGTCGTTCCACTGAGCGTCAGACCCCGTAGAAAAGATCAAAGGATCTTCTTGAGATCCTTTTTTT
CTGCGCGTAATCTGCTGCTTGCAAACAAAAAAACCACCGCTACCAGCGGTGGTTTGTTTGCCGGATCAAG
AGCTACCAACTCTTTTTCCGAAGGTAACTGGCTTCAGCAGAGCGCAGATACCAAATACTGTTCTTCTAGT
GTAGCCGTAGTTAGGCCACCACTTCAAGAACTCTGTAGCACCGCCTACATACCTCGCTCTGCTAATCCTG
TTACCAGTGGCTGCTGCCAGTGGCGATAAGTCGTGTCTTACCGGGTTGGACTCAAGACGATAGTTACCGG
ATAAGGCGCAGCGGTCGGGCTGAACGGGGGGTTCGTGCACACAGCCCAGCTTGGAGCGAACGACCTACAC
CGAACTGAGATACCTACAGCGTGAGCTATGAGAAAGCGCCACGCTTCCCGAAGGGAGAAAGGCGGACAGG
TATCCGGTAAGCGGCAGGGTCGGAACAGGAGAGCGCACGAGGGAGCTTCCAGGGGGAAACGCCTGGTATC
TTTATAGTCCTGTCGGGTTTCGCCACCTCTGACTTGAGCGTCGATTTTTGTGATGCTCGTCAGGGGGGCG
GAGCCTATGGAAAAACGCCAGCAACGCGGCCTTTTTACGGTTCCTGGCCTTTTGCTGGCCTTTTGCTCAC
ATGTTCTTTCCTGCGTTATCCCCTGATTCTGTGGATAACCGTATTACCGCCTTTGAGTGAGCTGATACCG
CTCGCCGCAGCCGAACGACCGAGCGCAGCGAGTCAGTGAGCGAGGAAGCGGAAGAGCGCCCAATACGCAA
ACCGCCTCTCCCCGCGCGTTGGCCGATTCATTAATGCAGCTGGCACGACAGGTTTCCCGACTGGAAAGCG
GGCAGTGAGCGCAACGCAATTAATACGCGTACCGCTAGCCAGGAAGAGTTTGTAGAAACGCAAAAAGGCC
ATCCGTCAGGATGGCCTTCTGCTTAGTTTGATGCCTGGCAGTTTATGGCGGGCGTCCTGCCCGCCACCCT
CCGGGCCGTTGCTTCACAACGTTCAAATCCGCTCCCGGCGGATTTGTCCTACTCAGGAGAGCGTTCACCG
ACAAACAACAGATAAAACGAAAGGCCCAGTCTTCCGACTGAGCCTTTCGTTTTATTTGATGCCTGGCAGT
TCCCTACTCTCGCGTTAACGCTAGCATGGATGTTTTCCCAGTCACGACGTTGTAAAACGACGGCCAGTCT
TAAGCTCGGGCCC
Features (pLannotate 1.2.2; 10 found; start..end, strand, type, name):
      1..100     +  protein_bind   attL1: mutant version of attL; recombination site for the Gateway® LR reaction LR Clonase™
    106..1695    +  CDS            SLC45A2: S45A2_HUMAN - Also known as AIM1, MATP. Experimental evidence at transcript level: Swiss-Prot protein existence level 2. Melanocyte differentiation antigen. May transport substances required for melanin biosynthesis (By similarity). From Homo sapiens (Human).
   1700..1799    -  protein_bind   attL2: mutant version of attL; recombination site for the Gateway® LR reaction LR Clonase™
   1817..1835    -  promoter       T7 promoter: promoter for bacteriophage T7 RNA polymerase
   1969..2778    +  CDS            KanR: aminoglycoside phosphotransferase; aph(3')-Ia; confers resistance to kanamycin in bacteria or G418 (Geneticin®) in eukaryotes
   2925..3513    +  rep_origin     ori: high-copy-number ColE1/pMB1/pBR322/pUC origin of replication
   3696..3788    +  CDS            lacI (fragment): lac repressor; lacI; The lac repressor binds to the lac operator to inhibit transcription in E. coli. This inhibition can be relieved by adding lactose or isopropyl-β-D-thiogalactopyranoside (IPTG).
   3843..3870    -  terminator     rrnB T2 terminator: transcription terminator T2 from the E. coli rrnB gene
   4002..4045    +  terminator     rrnB T1 terminator: Escherichia coli rrnB; transcription terminator T1 from the E. coli rrnB gene
   4092..4128    -  CDS            lacZα (fragment): LacZα fragment of β-galactosidase; lacZ fragment
