[The description below was written by a language model from this plasmid's Addgene catalogue record and pLannotate feature annotations shown in this document.]
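Description:
pDONR221-SLC45A2_STOP is a Gateway entry clone built on the pDONR221 backbone, carrying a codon-optimized open reading frame for human SLC45A2 (also known as MATP, AIM1 or OCA4). SLC45A2 is a solute carrier annotated as a melanocyte differentiation antigen that may transport substances needed for melanin biosynthesis. The sequenced plasmid is about 4.1 kb. It is maintained in E. coli through a high-copy ColE1/pUC-type origin and selected with kanamycin via an aminoglycoside phosphotransferase (KanR) gene. Although the catalogue lists the vector type as mammalian expression, the feature table shows no eukaryotic promoter or polyadenylation signal. The plasmid therefore serves as a shuttle for the ORF rather than as an expression vector in its own right.

The roughly 1.6 kb SLC45A2 coding sequence lies between attL1 and attL2 sites. These are the recombination sites recognised in the Gateway LR reaction, which moves the ORF directionally into any attR-containing destination vector of the user's choice. This version keeps a stop codon at the end of the ORF, so it suits native, untagged or N-terminally tagged expression. It cannot be used for C-terminal fusions, and the depositor notes that a companion clone without the stop codon exists for that purpose. Backbone elements include rrnB T1 and T2 terminators upstream of the cassette, which insulate the insert from read-through transcription. A T7 promoter lies beyond attL2 and points back towards the insert, and short lacI and lacZα remnants are also annotated. M13 forward and reverse priming sites are listed for sequencing the insert. The plasmid belongs to a consortium collection of SLC transporter clones assembled to support transporter research and drug discovery.
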