Addgene plasmid #161420: pDONR221-SLC45A2_STOP
Purpose: Gateway entry clone with codon-optimized ORF sequence for subcloning into custom expression vectors. Contains a STOP codon at the end of the codon-optimized ORF sequence.
Depositing lab: RESOLUTE Consortium & Giulio Superti-Furga. Depositing organization: CeMM Research Center for Molecular Medicine. Publication: The RESOLUTE consortium: unlocking SLC transporters for drug discovery. Superti-Furga G, Lackner D, Wiedmer T, Ingles-Prieto A, Barbosa B, Girardi E, Goldmann U, Gurtl B, Klavins K, Klimek C, Lindinger S, Lineiro-Retes E, Muller AC, Onstein S, Redinger G, Reil D, Sedlyarov V, Wolf G, Crawford M, Everley R, ... Steppan CM. Nat Rev Drug Discov. 2020 Jul;19(7):429-430. doi: 10.1038/d41573-020-00056-6. PubMed 32265506.
Backbone
  Vector backbone: pDONR221
  Backbone manufacturer: ThermoFisher Scientific
  Backbone size w/o insert (bp): 2550
  Vector type: Mammalian Expression
Growth in bacteria
  Bacterial resistance: Kanamycin, 50 μg/mL
  Growth temperature: 37°C
  Growth strain: NEB Stable
  Copy number: High Copy
Gene/Insert
  Gene/Insert name: SLC45A2 (alt name: AIM-1, OCA4, MATP)
  Species: H. sapiens (human)
  Insert size (bp): 1593
  Entrez Gene: SLC45A2 (a.k.a. 1A1, AIM1, MATP, OCA4, SHEP5)
  Cloning method: Gateway Cloning
  Sequencing primers: 5′ M13-fwd; 3′ M13-rev
Terms and licenses: Academic/Nonprofit Terms; Industry Terms
Depositor comments: This plasmid contains a STOP codon at the end of the codon-optimized ORF. For the version of this plasmid that does not contain a STOP codon, please see Addgene plasmid 132254 For more information on the full Resolute plasmid collection, please see www.addgene.org/depositor-collections/re-solute/. Please provide your feedback on this plasmid to the RESOLUTE consortium by filling out their RESOLUTE repository feedback form: https://forms.office.com/Pages/ResponsePage.aspx?id=0e05yklzmkS7rjFGQL4N7z4feCLQvEJAmVcOCM_u885UN1JJRko0Ukg4TVQwNTZLOUxPQVJWT1NHUCQlQCN0PWcu
How to cite: pDONR221-SLC45A2_STOP was a gift from RESOLUTE Consortium & Giulio Superti-Furga (Addgene plasmid # 161420 ; http://n2t.net/addgene:161420 ; RRID:Addgene_161420)
