>Addgene plasmid #161420 | pDONR221-SLC45A2_STOP | depositor partial sequence | sequence record 312775 | Codon-optimized ORF of SLC45A2
ATGGGCTCTAACAGCGGCCAGGCCGGCAGACACATCTACAAGAGCCTGGCCGACGATGGCCCATTCGACT
CCGTGGAGCCCCCTAAGAGACCCACCTCCAGGCTGATCATGCACTCTATGGCCATGTTTGGCAGGGAGTT
CTGCTACGCCGTGGAGGCCGCCTATGTGACACCTGTGCTGCTGAGCGTGGGCCTGCCAAGCTCCCTGTAT
AGCATCGTGTGGTTTCTGTCCCCCATCCTGGGCTTCCTGCTGCAGCCTGTGGTGGGATCCGCCTCTGATC
ACTGTCGCTCCAGATGGGGCCGGAGAAGGCCCTACATCCTGACCCTGGGCGTGATGATGCTGGTGGGCAT
GGCCCTGTATCTGAACGGAGCAACAGTGGTGGCCGCCCTGATCGCAAATCCAAGGCGGAAGCTGGTGTGG
GCCATCTCCGTGACCATGATCGGCGTGGTGCTGTTTGACTTCGCCGCCGACTTTATCGATGGCCCCATCA
AGGCCTACCTGTTCGACGTGTGCTCTCACCAGGATAAGGAGAAGGGCCTGCACTACCACGCACTGTTTAC
CGGATTCGGAGGCGCCCTGGGATATCTGCTGGGAGCCATCGATTGGGCACACCTGGAGCTGGGCCGGCTG
CTGGGCACAGAGTTTCAGGTCATGTTCTTTTTCAGCGCCCTGGTGCTGACCCTGTGCTTCACAGTGCACC
TGTGCAGCATCTCCGAGGCACCTCTGACCGAGGTGGCAAAGGGAATCCCACCACAGCAGACACCACAGGA
CCCTCCACTGTCTAGCGATGGCATGTACGAGTATGGCTCTATCGAGAAGGTGAAGAACGGCTACGTGAAT
CCTGAGCTGGCCATGCAGGGCGCCAAGAACAAGAATCACGCCGAGCAGACCAGAAGGGCCATGACACTGA
AGTCCCTGCTGAGAGCCCTGGTGAACATGCCCCCTCACTACAGGTATCTGTGCATCTCTCACCTGATCGG
CTGGACCGCCTTTCTGAGCAATATGCTGTTTTTCACAGACTTCATGGGCCAGATCGTGTACCGCGGCGAT
CCATATTCTGCCCACAACAGCACCGAGTTTCTGATCTATGAGAGGGGAGTGGAAGTGGGATGCTGGGGAC
TGTGCATCAATTCCGTGTTTTCCTCTCTGTACTCTTATTTCCAGAAGGTGCTGGTGAGCTACATCGGCCT
GAAGGGCCTGTACTTTACCGGCTATCTGCTGTTCGGCCTGGGCACAGGCTTTATCGGCCTGTTCCCCAAC
GTGTATAGCACCCTGGTGCTGTGCAGCCTGTTTGGCGTGATGAGCTCCACCCTGTACACAGTGCCTTTCA
ACCTGATCACAGAGTATCACAGGGAGGAGGAGAAGGAGAGGCAGCAGGCACCAGGAGGCGACCCAGATAA
TAGCGTGCGCGGCAAGGGAATGGACTGCGCCACCCTGACATGTATGGTGCAGCTGGCACAGATCCTGGTG
GGAGGAGGACTGGGCTTCCTGGTGAATACCGCCGGCACAGTGGTGGTGGTGGTCATCACCGCATCCGCCG
TGGCCCTGATCGGATGCTGTTTTGTGGCCCTGTTCGTGCGGTACGTGGATTAA
